Addgene plasmid #183820: pLenti-CD74-ROS1 G2032R/L2086F
Purpose: Express CD74-ROS1 fusion (C6;R34) harboring ROS1 G2032R/L2086F mutation in mammalian cells
Depositing lab: Aaron Hata. Depositing organization: Massachusetts General Hospital. Publication: Spectrum of Mechanisms of Resistance to Crizotinib and Lorlatinib in ROS1 Fusion-Positive Lung Cancer. Lin JJ, Choudhury NJ, Yoda S, Zhu VW, Johnson TW, Sakhtemani R, Dagogo-Jack I, Digumarthy SR, Lee C, Do A, Peterson J, Prutisto-Chang K, Malik W, Hubbeling HG, Langenbucher A, Schoenfeld AJ, Falcon CJ, Temel JS, Sequist LV, Yeap BY, Lennerz JK, Shaw AT, Lawrence MS, Ou SI, Hata AN, Drilon A, Gainor JF. Clin Cancer Res. 2021 May 15;27(10):2899-2909. doi: 10.1158/1078-0432.CCR-21-0032. Epub 2021 Mar 8. PubMed 33685866.
Backbone
  Vector backbone: pLenti
  Backbone size w/o insert (bp): 7877
  Total vector size (bp): 9426
  Vector type: Mammalian Expression, Lentiviral
  Selectable markers: Puromycin
Growth in bacteria
  Bacterial resistance: Ampicillin, 100 μg/mL
  Growth temperature: 37°C
  Growth strain: NEB Stable
  Copy number: Unknown
Gene/Insert 1
  Gene/Insert name: ROS Proto-Oncogene 1, Receptor Tyrosine Kinase (alt name: ROS1)
  Species: H. sapiens (human)
  Insert size (bp): 1488
  Mutation: G2032R/L2086F
  GenBank ID: NP_002935
  Entrez Gene: ROS1 (a.k.a. MCF3, ROS, c-ros-1)
  Promoter: CMV
  Tag / fusion protein: The fusion protein of CD74 exon 1-6 and ROS1 exon 34-43
  Cloning method: TOPO Cloning
  Sequencing primers: 5′ T7
Gene/Insert 2
  Gene/Insert name: CD74 molecule (alt name: CD74)
  Species: H. sapiens (human)
  Insert size (bp): 625
  GenBank ID: NM_001025159.3
  Entrez Gene: CD74 (a.k.a. CLIP, DHLAG, HLADG, II, Ia-GAMMA, p33)
  Promoter: CMV
  Tag / fusion protein: The fusion protein of CD74 exon 1-6 and ROS1 exon 34-43
  Cloning method: TOPO Cloning
  Sequencing primers: 5′ T7
Terms and licenses: Academic/Nonprofit Terms; Industry Terms: Not Available to Industry
How to cite: pLenti-CD74-ROS1 G2032R/L2086F was a gift from Aaron Hata (Addgene plasmid # 183820 ; http://n2t.net/addgene:183820 ; RRID:Addgene_183820)
