[The description below was written by a language model from this plasmid's Addgene catalogue record and pLannotate feature annotations shown in this document.]
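Description:
pLenti-CD74-ROS1 G2032R/L2086F is an HIV-1-derived, self-inactivating lentiviral expression plasmid for producing an oncogenic CD74-ROS1 kinase fusion in mammalian cells. It is propagated in E. coli through a high-copy ColE1/pUC-type origin and the β-lactamase gene for ampicillin selection. The viral portion carries a truncated 5' LTR, the Ψ packaging signal with a partial gag sequence, the Rev response element for Rev-dependent nuclear export of the genomic RNA, the cPPT/CTS, a WPRE to boost transcript expression, and a ΔU3 3' LTR that inactivates LTR-driven transcription after integration. The catalogue lists a total size of 9,426 bp, whereas the sequenced record behind the feature table is 9,989 nt; the record does not explain this difference.

The payload is driven by the CMV enhancer/promoter. Flanked by Gateway attB1 and attB2 sites, a human CD74 fragment (exons 1–6) is joined directly to a human ROS1 fragment (exons 34–43, which include the kinase domain), reproducing the C6;R34 fusion variant. The ROS1 portion carries the G2032R and L2086F substitutions. A partial FLAG sequence is annotated downstream of attB2, but the record does not list it as a tag on the fusion, so whether it is translated in frame is unclear. An EMCV IRES then links puromycin N-acetyltransferase to the same transcript, so puromycin-resistant transduced cells should also express the fusion. A T7 promoter upstream of the insert serves as a sequencing primer site. The associated study concerns resistance to crizotinib and lorlatinib in ROS1 fusion-positive lung cancer, which fits use of this construct to build stable cell models for testing how the compound mutation affects ROS1 inhibitor sensitivity.
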