Features (pLannotate 1.2.2; 30 found; start..end, strand, type, name):
     53..256     +  promoter       CMV promoter: human cytomegalovirus (CMV) immediate early promoter
    352..370     +  promoter       T7 promoter: promoter for bacteriophage T7 RNA polymerase
    400..424     +  protein_bind   attB1: mutant version of attB; recombination site for the Gateway® BP reaction BP Clonase™
    445..1068    +  CDS            CD74 (fragment): HG2A_HUMAN - Also known as DHLAG. Experimental evidence at protein level: Swiss-Prot protein existence level 1. [Isoform p41]: Stabilizes the conformation of mature CTSL by binding to its active site and serving as a chaperone to help maintain a pool of mature enzyme in endocytic compartments and extracellular space of antigen-presenting cells (APCs). Has antiviral activity by stymieing the endosomal entry of Ebola virus and coronaviruses, including SARS-CoV-2 (PubMed:32855215). Disrupts cathepsin-mediated Ebola virus glycoprotein processing, which prevents viral fusion and entry. This antivir
   1069..2553    +  CDS            ROS1 (fragment): ROS1_HUMAN - Also known as MCF3, ROS. Experimental evidence at protein level: Swiss-Prot protein existence level 1. Orphan receptor tyrosine kinase (RTK) that plays a role in epithelial cell differentiation and regionalization of the proximal epididymal epithelium. May activate several downstream signaling pathways related to cell differentiation, proliferation, growth and survival including the PI3 kinase-mTOR signaling pathway. Mediates the phosphorylation of PTPN11, an activator of this pathway. May also phosphorylate and activate the transcription factor STAT3 to control anchorage-independ
   2573..2597    -  protein_bind   attB2: mutant version of attB; recombination site for the Gateway® BP reaction BP Clonase™
   2632..2652    +  CDS            FLAG (fragment): FLAG® epitope tag, followed by an enterokinase cleavage site
   2805..3267    +  misc_feature   IRES: internal ribosome entry site (IRES) of the encephalomyocarditis virus (EMCV)
   3281..3880    +  CDS            PuroR: puromycin N-acetyltransferase; pac from Streptomyces alboniger; confers resistance to puromycin
   3897..4485    +  misc_feature   WPRE: woodchuck hepatitis virus posttranscriptional regulatory element
   4493..4558    +  CDS            nef (fragment): NEF_HV1Z2 - Experimental evidence at protein level: Swiss-Prot protein existence level 1. Extracellular Nef protein targets CD4(+) T-lymphocytes for apoptosis by interacting with CXCR4 surface receptors. From Human immunodeficiency virus type 1 group M subtype D (isolate Z2/CDC-Z34) (HIV-1).
   4560..4793    +  LTR            3' LTR (ΔU3): self-inactivating 3' long terminal repeat (LTR) from HIV-1
   4998..5102    +  promoter       AmpR promoter: bla
   5103..5963    +  CDS            AmpR: β-lactamase; bla; confers resistance to ampicillin, carbenicillin, and related antibiotics
   6134..6722    +  rep_origin     ori: high-copy-number ColE1/pMB1/pBR322/pUC origin of replication
   6905..6959    +  CDS            lacI (fragment): lac repressor; lacI; The lac repressor binds to the lac operator to inhibit transcription in E. coli. This inhibition can be relieved by adding lactose or isopropyl-β-D-thiogalactopyranoside (IPTG).
   6965..7058    +  rep_origin     SV40 ori (fragment): SV40 origin of replication
   7083..7120    +  CDS            lacI (fragment): lac repressor; lacI; The lac repressor binds to the lac operator to inhibit transcription in E. coli. This inhibition can be relieved by adding lactose or isopropyl-β-D-thiogalactopyranoside (IPTG).
   7133..7154    +  protein_bind   CAP binding site: CAP binding activates transcription in the presence of cAMP. E. coli catabolite activator protein
   7169..7199    +  promoter       lac promoter: promoter for the E. coli lac operon
   7207..7223    +  protein_bind   lac operator: The lac repressor binds to the lac operator to inhibit transcription in E. coli. This inhibition can be relieved by adding lactose or isopropyl-β-D-thiogalactopyranoside (IPTG). lac repressor encoded by lacI
   7257..7340    +  polyA_signal   SV40 poly(A) signal (fragment): SV40 polyadenylation signal
   7507..7836    +  CDS            nef (fragment): NEF_HV1BR - Experimental evidence at protein level: Swiss-Prot protein existence level 1. Extracellular Nef protein targets CD4(+) T-lymphocytes for apoptosis by interacting with CXCR4 surface receptors (PubMed:14990729). From Human immunodeficiency virus type 1 group M subtype B (isolate BRU/LAI) (HIV-1).
   7884..8141    +  LTR            5' LTR (truncated): truncated 5' long terminal repeat (LTR) from HIV-1
   8188..8313    +  misc_feature   HIV-1 Ψ: packaging signal of human immunodeficiency virus type 1
   8297..8635    +  CDS            HIV-1 gag (fragment): gag protein from human immunodeficiency virus 1; gag
   8810..9043    +  misc_feature   RRE: The Rev response element (RRE) of HIV-1 allows for Rev-dependent mRNA export from the nucleus to the cytoplasm.
   9420..9520    +  CDS            Rev (fragment): human immunodeficiency virus 1 (HIV-1) Rev protein; rev; enhances nuclear export of unspliced and incompletely spliced viral mRNAs
   9569..9686    +  misc_feature   cPPT/CTS: central polypurine tract and central termination sequence of HIV-1
   9738..52      +  enhancer       CMV enhancer (across the origin): human cytomegalovirus immediate early enhancer
>Addgene plasmid #183820 | pLenti-CD74-ROS1 G2032R/L2086F | addgene full sequence | sequence record 360529 | Addgene NGS Result
GGACTTTCCTACTTGGCAGTACATCTACGTATTAGTCATCGCTATTACCATGGTGATGCGGTTTTGGCAG
TACATCAATGGGCGTGGATAGCGGTTTGACTCACGGGGATTTCCAAGTCTCCACCCCATTGACGTCAATG
GGAGTTTGTTTTGGCACCAAAATCAACGGGACTTTCCAAAATGTCGTAACAACTCCGCCCCATTGACGCA
AATGGGCGGTAGGCGTGTACGGTGGGAGGTCTATATAAGCAGAGCTCGTTTAGTGAACCGTCAGATCGCC
TGGAGACGCCATCCACGCTGTTTTGACCTCCATAGAAGACACCGGCGGCCGCAGATCTCTCGAGGTTGAT
CTAATACGACTCACTATAGGGAGACCCAAGCTGGCTAGTTAAGCTATCAACAAGTTTGTACAAAAAAGCA
GGCTCCGCGGCCGCCCCCTTCACCATGCACAGGAGGAGAAGCAGGAGCTGTCGGGAAGATCAGAAGCCAG
TCATGGATGACCAGCGCGACCTTATCTCCAACAATGAGCAACTGCCCATGCTGGGCCGGCGCCCTGGGGC
CCCGGAGAGCAAGTGCAGCCGCGGAGCCCTGTACACAGGCTTTTCCATCCTGGTGACTCTGCTCCTCGCT
GGCCAGGCCACCACCGCCTACTTCCTGTACCAGCAGCAGGGCCGGCTGGACAAACTGACAGTCACCTCCC
AGAACCTGCAGCTGGAGAACCTGCGCATGAAGCTTCCCAAGCCTCCCAAGCCTGTGAGCAAGATGCGCAT
GGCCACCCCGCTGCTGATGCAGGCGCTGCCCATGGGAGCCCTGCCCCAGGGGCCCATGCAGAATGCCACC
AAGTATGGCAACATGACAGAGGACCATGTGATGCACCTGCTCCAGAATGCTGACCCCCTGAAGGTGTACC
CGCCACTGAAGGGGAGCTTCCCGGAGAACCTGAGACACCTTAAGAACACCATGGAGACCATAGACTGGAA
GGTCTTTGAGAGCTGGATGCACCATTGGCTCCTGTTTGAAATGAGCAGGCACTCCTTGGAGCAAAAGCCC
ACTGACGCTCCACCGAAAGATGATTTTTGGATACCAGAAACAAGTTTCATACTTACTATTATAGTTGGAA
TATTTCTGGTTGTTACAATCCCACTGACCTTTGTCTGGCATAGAAGATTAAAGAATCAAAAAAGTGCCAA
GGAAGGGGTGACAGTGCTTATAAACGAAGACAAAGAGTTGGCTGAGCTGCGAGGTCTGGCAGCCGGAGTA
GGCCTGGCTAATGCCTGCTATGCAATACATACTCTTCCAACCCAAGAGGAGATTGAAAATCTTCCTGCCT
TCCCTCGGGAAAAACTGACTCTGCGTCTCTTGCTGGGAAGTGGAGCCTTTGGAGAAGTGTATGAAGGAAC
AGCAGTGGACATCTTAGGAGTTGGAAGTGGAGAAATCAAAGTAGCAGTGAAGACTTTGAAGAAGGGTTCC
ACAGACCAGGAGAAGATTGAATTCCTGAAGGAGGCACATCTGATGAGCAAATTTAATCATCCCAACATTC
TGAAGCAGCTTGGAGTTTGTCTGCTGAATGAACCCCAATACATTATCCTGGAACTGATGGAGGGAAGAGA
CCTTCTTACTTATTTGCGTAAAGCCCGGATGGCAACGTTTTATGGTCCTTTACTCACCTTGGTTGACCTT
GTAGACCTGTGTGTAGATATTTCAAAAGGCTGTGTCTACTTGGAACGGATGCATTTCATTCACAGGGATC
TGGCAGCTAGAAATTGCTTTGTTTCCGTGAAAGACTATACCAGTCCACGGATAGTGAAGATTGGAGACTT
TGGACTCGCCAGAGACATCTATAAAAATGATTACTATAGAAAGAGAGGGGAAGGCCTGCTCCCAGTTCGG
TGGATGGCTCCAGAAAGTTTGATGGATGGAATCTTCACTACTCAATCTGATGTATGGTCTTTTGGAATTC
TGATTTGGGAGATTTTAACTCTTGGTCATCAGCCTTATCCAGCTCATTCCAACCTTGATGTGTTAAACTA
TGTGCAAACAGGAGGGAGACTGGAGCCACCAAGAAATTGTCCTGATGATCTGTGGAATTTAATGACCCAG
TGCTGGGCTCAAGAACCCGACCAAAGACCTACTTTTCATAGAATTCAGGACCAACTTCAGTTATTCAGAA
ATTTTTTCTTAAATAGCATTTATAAGTCCAGAGATGAAGCAAACAACAGTGGAGTCATAAATGAAAGCTT
TGAAGGTGAAGATGGCGATGTGATTTGTTTGAATTCAGATGACATTATGCCAGTTGCTTTAATGGAAACG
AAGAACCGAGAAGGGTTAAACTATATGGTACTTGCTACAGAATGTGGCCAAGGTGAAGAAAAGTCTGAGG
GTCCTCTAGGCTCCCAGGAATCTGAATCTTGTGGTCTGAGGAAAGAAGAGAAGGAACCACATGCAGACAA
AGATTTCTGCCAAGAAAAACAAGTGGCTTACTGCCCTTCTGGCAAGCCTGAAGGCCTGAACTATGCCTGT
CTCACTCACAGTGGATATGGAGATGGGTCTGATTAAAAGGGTGGGCGCGCCGACCCAGCTTTCTTGTACA
AAGTGGTTTAGCTAGAGGGCCCGCGGTTCGAACTCGAGGACTACAAGGACGACGATGACAAGTCGGCCGC
TGGAGGATACCCCTACGACGTGCCCGACTACGCCTAGAATTCCGCCCCCCCCCCTAACGTTACTGGCCGA
AGCCGCTTGGAATAAGGCCGGTGTGCGTTTGTCTATATGTTATTTTCCACCATATTGCCGTCTTTTGGCA
ATGTGAGGGCCCGGAAACCTGGCCCTGTCTTCTTGACGAGCATTCCTAGGGGTCTTTCCCCTCTCGCCAA
AGGAATGCAAGGTCTGTTGAATGTCGTGAAGGAAGCAGTTCCTCTGGAAGCTTCTTGAAGACAAACAACG
TCTGTAGCGACCCTTTGCAGGCAGCGGAACCCCCCACCTGGCGACAGGTGCCTCTGCGGCCAAAAGCCAC
GTGTATAAGATACACCTGCAAAGGCGGCACAACCCCAGTGCCACGTTGTGAGTTGGATAGTTGTGGAAAG
AGTCAAATGGCTCTCCTCAAGCGTATTCAACAAGGGGCTGAAGGATGCCCAGAAGGTACCCCATTGTATG
GGATCTGATCTGGGGCCTCGGTGCACATGCTTTACATGTGTTTAGTCGAGGTTAAAAAAACGTCTAGGCC
CCCCGAACCACGGGGACGTGGTTTTCCTTTGAAAAACACGATGATAATATGGCCACAACCATGACCGAGT
ACAAGCCCACGGTGCGCCTCGCCACCCGCGACGACGTCCCCAGGGCCGTACGCACCCTCGCCGCCGCGTT
CGCCGACTACCCCGCCACGCGCCACACCGTCGATCCGGACCGCCACATCGAGCGGGTCACCGAGCTGCAA
GAACTCTTCCTCACGCGCGTCGGGCTCGACATCGGCAAGGTGTGGGTCGCGGACGACGGCGCCGCGGTGG
CGGTCTGGACCACGCCGGAGAGCGTCGAAGCGGGGGCGGTGTTCGCCGAGATCGGCCCGCGCATGGCCGA
GTTGAGCGGTTCCCGGCTGGCCGCGCAGCAACAGATGGAAGGCCTCCTGGCGCCGCACCGGCCCAAGGAG
CCCGCGTGGTTCCTGGCCACCGTCGGCGTCTCGCCCGACCACCAGGGCAAGGGTCTGGGCAGCGCCGTCG
TGCTCCCCGGAGTGGAGGCGGCCGAGCGCGCCGGGGTGCCCGCCTTCCTGGAGACCTCCGCGCCCCGCAA
CCTCCCCTTCTACGAGCGGCTCGGCTTCACCGTCACCGCCGACGTCGAGGTGCCCGAAGGACCGCGCACC
TGGTGCATGACCCGCAAGCCCGGTGCCTGATGCATCGATGGATCCTAATCAACCTCTGGATTACAAAATT
TGTGAAAGATTGACTGGTATTCTTAACTATGTTGCTCCTTTTACGCTATGTGGATACGCTGCTTTAATGC
CTTTGTATCATGCTATTGCTTCCCGTATGGCTTTCATTTTCTCCTCCTTGTATAAATCCTGGTTGCTGTC
TCTTTATGAGGAGTTGTGGCCCGTTGTCAGGCAACGTGGCGTGGTGTGCACTGTGTTTGCTGACGCAACC
CCCACTGGTTGGGGCATTGCCACCACCTGTCAGCTCCTTTCCGGGACTTTCGCTTTCCCCCTCCCTATTG
CCACGGCGGAACTCATCGCCGCCTGCCTTGCCCGCTGCTGGACAGGGGCTCGGCTGTTGGGCACTGACAA
TTCCGTGGTGTTGTCGGGGAAATCATCGTCCTTTCCTTGGCTGCTCGCCTGTGTTGCCACCTGGATTCTG
CGCGGGACGTCCTTCTGCTACGTCCCTTCGGCCCTCAATCCAGCGGACCTTCCTTCCCGCGGCCTGCTGC
CGGCTCTGCGGCCTCTTCCGCGTCTTCGCCTTCGCCCTCAGACGAGTCGGATCTCCCTTTGGGCCGCCTC
CCCGCCTGAGATCCTTTAAGACCAATGACTTACAAGGCAGCTGTAGATCTTAGCCACTTTTTAAAAGAAA
AGGGGGGACTGGAAGGGCTAATTCACTCCCAACGAAGACAAGATCTGCTTTTTGCTTGTACTGGGTCTCT
CTGGTTAGACCAGATCTGAGCCTGGGAGCTCTCTGGCTAACTAGGGAACCCACTGCTTAAGCCTCAATAA
AGCTTGCCTTGAGTGCTTCAAGTAGTGTGTGCCCGTCTGTTGTGTGACTCTGGTAACTAGAGATCCCTCA
GACCCTTTTAGTCAGTGTGGAAAATCTCTAGCAGTAGTAGTTCATGTCATCTTATTATTCAGTATTTATA
ACTTGCAAAGAAATGAATATCAGAGAGTGAGAGGCCCGGGTTAATTAAGGAAAGGGCTAGATCATTCTTG
AAGACGAAAGGGCCTCGTGATACGCCTATTTTTATAGGTTAATGTCATGATAATAATGGTTTCTTAGACG
TCAGGTGGCACTTTTCGGGGAAATGTGCGCGGAACCCCTATTTGTTTATTTTTCTAAATACATTCAAATA
TGTATCCGCTCATGAGACAATAACCCTGATAAATGCTTCAATAATATTGAAAAAGGAAGAGTATGAGTAT
TCAACATTTCCGTGTCGCCCTTATTCCCTTTTTTGCGGCATTTTGCCTTCCTGTTTTTGCTCACCCAGAA
ACGCTGGTGAAAGTAAAAGATGCTGAAGATCAGTTGGGTGCACGAGTGGGTTACATCGAACTGGATCTCA
ACAGCGGTAAGATCCTTGAGAGTTTTCGCCCCGAAGAACGTTTTCCAATGATGAGCACTTTTAAAGTTCT
GCTATGTGGCGCGGTATTATCCCGTGTTGACGCCGGGCAAGAGCAACTCGGTCGCCGCATACACTATTCT
CAGAATGACTTGGTTGAGTACTCACCAGTCACAGAAAAGCATCTTACGGATGGCATGACAGTAAGAGAAT
TATGCAGTGCTGCCATAACCATGAGTGATAACACTGCGGCCAACTTACTTCTGACAACGATCGGAGGACC
GAAGGAGCTAACCGCTTTTTTGCACAACATGGGGGATCATGTAACTCGCCTTGATCGTTGGGAACCGGAG
CTGAATGAAGCCATACCAAACGACGAGCGTGACACCACGATGCCTGTAGCAATGGCAACAACGTTGCGCA
AACTATTAACTGGCGAACTACTTACTCTAGCTTCCCGGCAACAATTAATAGACTGGATGGAGGCGGATAA
AGTTGCAGGACCACTTCTGCGCTCGGCCCTTCCGGCTGGCTGGTTTATTGCTGATAAATCTGGAGCCGGT
GAGCGTGGGTCTCGCGGTATCATTGCAGCACTGGGGCCAGATGGTAAGCCCTCCCGTATCGTAGTTATCT
ACACGACGGGGAGTCAGGCAACTATGGATGAACGAAATAGACAGATCGCTGAGATAGGTGCCTCACTGAT
TAAGCATTGGTAACTGTCAGACCAAGTTTACTCATATATACTTTAGATTGATTTAAAACTTCATTTTTAA
TTTAAAAGGATCTAGGTGAAGATCCTTTTTGATAATCTCATGACCAAAATCCCTTAACGTGAGTTTTCGT
TCCACTGAGCGTCAGACCCCGTAGAAAAGATCAAAGGATCTTCTTGAGATCCTTTTTTTCTGCGCGTAAT
CTGCTGCTTGCAAACAAAAAAACCACCGCTACCAGCGGTGGTTTGTTTGCCGGATCAAGAGCTACCAACT
CTTTTTCCGAAGGTAACTGGCTTCAGCAGAGCGCAGATACCAAATACTGTTCTTCTAGTGTAGCCGTAGT
TAGGCCACCACTTCAAGAACTCTGTAGCACCGCCTACATACCTCGCTCTGCTAATCCTGTTACCAGTGGC
TGCTGCCAGTGGCGATAAGTCGTGTCTTACCGGGTTGGACTCAAGACGATAGTTACCGGATAAGGCGCAG
CGGTCGGGCTGAACGGGGGGTTCGTGCACACAGCCCAGCTTGGAGCGAACGACCTACACCGAACTGAGAT
ACCTACAGCGTGAGCTATGAGAAAGCGCCACGCTTCCCGAAGGGAGAAAGGCGGACAGGTATCCGGTAAG
CGGCAGGGTCGGAACAGGAGAGCGCACGAGGGAGCTTCCAGGGGGAAACGCCTGGTATCTTTATAGTCCT
GTCGGGTTTCGCCACCTCTGACTTGAGCGTCGATTTTTGTGATGCTCGTCAGGGGGGCGGAGCCTATGGA
AAAACGCCAGCAACGCGGCCTTTTTACGGTTCCTGGCCTTTTGCTGGCCTTTTGCTCACATGTTCTTTCC
TGCGTTATCCCCTGATTCTGTGGATAACCGTATTACCGCCTTTGAGTGAGCTGATACCGCTCGCCGCAGC
CGAACGACCGAGCGCAGCGAGTCAGTGAGCGAGGAAGCGGAAGAGCGCCCAATACGCAAACCGCCTCTCC
CCGCGCGTTGGCCGATTCATTAATGCAGCAAGCTCATGGCTGACTAATTTTTTTTATTTATGCAGAGGCC
GAGGCCGCCTCGGCCTCTGAGCTATTCCAGAAGTAGTGAGGAGGCTTTTTTGGAGGCCTAGGCTTTTGCA
AAAAGCTCCCCGTGGCACGACAGGTTTCCCGACTGGAAAGCGGGCAGTGAGCGCAACGCAATTAATGTGA
GTTAGCTCACTCATTAGGCACCCCAGGCTTTACACTTTATGCTTCCGGCTCGTATGTTGTGTGGAATTGT
GAGCGGATAACAATTTCACACAGGAAACAGCTATGACATGATTACGAATTTCACAAATAAAGCATTTTTT
TCACTGCATTCTAGTTGTGGTTTGTCCAAACTCATCAATGTATCTTATCATGTCTGGATCAACTGGATAA
CTCAAGCTAACCAAAATCATCCCAAACTTCCCACCCCATACCCTATTACCACTGCCAATTACCTGTGGTT
TCATTTACTCTAAACCTGTGATTCCTCTGAATTATTTTCATTTTAAAGAAATTGTATTTGTTAAATATGT
ACTACAAACTTAGTAGTTGGAAGGGCTAATTCACTCCCAAAGAAGACAAGATATCCTTGATCTGTGGATC
TACCACACACAAGGCTACTTCCCTGATTAGCAGAACTACACACCAGGGCCAGGGGTCAGATATCCACTGA
CCTTTGGATGGTGCTACAAGCTAGTACCAGTTGAGCCAGATAAGGTAGAAGAGGCCAATAAAGGAGAGAA
CACCAGCTTGTTACACCCTGTGAGCCTGCATGGGATGGATGACCCGGAGAGAGAAGTGTTAGAGTGGAGG
TTTGACAGCCGCCTAGCATTTCATCACGTGGCCCGAGAGCTGCATCCGGAGTACTTCAAGAACTGCTGAT
ATCGAGCTTGCTACAAGGGACTTTCCGCTGGGGACTTTCCAGGGAGGCGTGGCCTGGGCGGGACTGGGGA
GTGGCGAGCCCTCAGATCCTGCATATAAGCAGCTGCTTTTTGCCTGTACTGGGTCTCTCTGGTTAGACCA
GATCTGAGCCTGGGAGCTCTCTGGCTAACTAGGGAACCCACTGCTTAAGCCTCAATAAAGCTTGCCTTGA
GTGCTTCAAGTAGTGTGTGCCCGTCTGTTGTGTGACTCTGGTAACTAGAGATCCCTCAGACCCTTTTAGT
CAGTGTGGAAAATCTCTAGCAGTGGCGCCCGAACAGGGACTTGAAAGCGAAAGGGAAACCAGAGGAGCTC
TCTCGACGCAGGACTCGGCTTGCTGAAGCGCGCACGGCAAGAGGCGAGGGGCGGCGACTGGTGAGTACGC
CAAAAATTTTGACTAGCGGAGGCTAGAAGGAGAGAGATGGGTGCGAGAGCGTCAGTATTAAGCGGGGGAG
AATTAGATCGCGATGGGAAAAAATTCGGTTAAGGCCAGGGGGAAAGAAAAAATATAAATTAAAACATATA
GTATGGGCAAGCAGGGAGCTAGAACGATTCGCAGTTAATCCTGGCCTGTTAGAAACATCAGAAGGCTGTA
GACAAATACTGGGACAGCTACAACCATCCCTTCAGACAGGATCAGAAGAACTTAGATCATTATATAATAC
AGTAGCAACCCTCTATTGTGTGCATCAAAGGATAGAGATAAAAGACACCAAGGAAGCTTTAGACAAGATA
GAGGAAGAGCAAAACAAAAGTAAGACCACCGCACAGCAAGCGGCCGGCCGCTGATCTTCAGACCTGGAGG
AGGAGATATGAGGGACAATTGGAGAAGTGAATTATATAAATATAAAGTAGTAAAAATTGAACCATTAGGA
GTAGCACCCACCAAGGCAAAGAGAAGAGTGGTGCAGAGAGAAAAAAGAGCAGTGGGAATAGGAGCTTTGT
TCCTTGGGTTCTTGGGAGCAGCAGGAAGCACTATGGGCGCAGCGTCAATGACGCTGACGGTACAGGCCAG
ACAATTATTGTCTGGTATAGTGCAGCAGCAGAACAATTTGCTGAGGGCTATTGAGGCGCAACAGCATCTG
TTGCAACTCACAGTCTGGGGCATCAAGCAGCTCCAGGCAAGAATCCTGGCTGTGGAAAGATACCTAAAGG
ATCAACAGCTCCTGGGGATTTGGGGTTGCTCTGGAAAACTCATTTGCACCACTGCTGTGCCTTGGAATGC
TAGTTGGAGTAATAAATCTCTGGAACAGATTTGGAATCACACGACCTGGATGGAGTGGGACAGAGAAATT
AACAATTACACAAGCTTAATACACTCCTTAATTGAAGAATCGCAAAACCAGCAAGAAAAGAATGAACAAG
AATTATTGGAATTAGATAAATGGGCAAGTTTGTGGAATTGGTTTAACATAACAAATTGGCTGTGGTATAT
AAAATTATTCATAATGATAGTAGGAGGCTTGGTAGGTTTAAGAATAGTTTTTGCTGTACTTTCTATAGTG
AATAGAGTTAGGCAGGGATATTCACCATTATCGTTTCAGACCCACCTCCCAACCCCGAGGGGACCCGACA
GGCCCGAAGGAATAGAAGAAGAAGGTGGAGAGAGAGACAGAGACAGATCCATTCGATTAGTGAACGGATC
TCGACGGTATCGCCGAATTAATTCACAAATGGCAGTATTCATCCACAATTTTAAAAGAAAAGGGGGGATT
GGGGGGTACAGTGCAGGGAAAAGAATAGTAGACATAATAGCAACAGACATACAAACTAAAGAATTACAAA
AACAAATTACAAAAATTCAAAATTTTCGGGTTTATTACAGGGACAGCAGAGATCCAGTTTGGACTAGTGG
AGTTCCGCGTTACATAACTTACGGTAAATGGCCCGCCTGGCTGACCGCCCAACGACCCCCGCCCATTGAC
GTCAATAATGACGTATGTTCCCATAGTAACGCCAATAGGGACTTTCCATTGACGTCAATGGGTGGAGTAT
TTACGGTAAACTGCCCACTTGGCAGTACATCAAGTGTATCATATGCCAAGTACGCCCCCTATTGACGTCA
ATGACGGTAAATGGCCCGCCTGGCATTATGCCCAGTACATGACCTTATG
